>Addgene plasmid #185867 | pIALD2HMGr | addgene full sequence | sequence record 370811 | Addgene Partial NGS Result
NNNNNNNNNNNNNNNNNNNNNNNNNNNNNNNNNNNNNNNNNNNNNNNNNNNNNNNNNNNNNNNNNNNNNN
NNNNNNNNNNNNNNNNNNNNNNNNNNNNNNNNNNNNNNNNNNNNNNNNNNNNNNNNNNNNNNNNNNNNNN
NNNNATGCAAGATGAAGGTGCATTTGTTGTTAACCGTGAACAGGCTGACAAACTCGCCGATATGTGCATC
CAAGACAACGGTACTCCTGATCGGAAGTTTGTTGGAAAGGATGCAACCTACATCTTAGATCAAGCTAATA
TTCCATATACTGGTCACCCGGTAGAAATTATTTGCGAATTGCCAAAGGAACACCCATTGGTAATGACTGA
AATGTTGATGCCAATCTTACCAGTTGTTTCTTGCCCAACATTTGATGATGTTTTGAAGACTGCTGTTGAA
GTAGAACAAGGAAACCACCATACTGCAACTATTCACTCCAACAACTTAAAGCATATTAATAATGCTGCTC
ACCGGATGCAATGTTCGATCTTCGTTGTTAACGGTCCATCCTATGTTGGAACAGGTGTTGCTGATAATGG
TGCTCACTCAGGTGCTTCAGCATTAACAATTGCTACGCCAACTGGTGAAGGAACTTGTACTGCAAGAACC
TTTACGCGTCGTGTTCGTTTGAATTCGCCACAAGGATTCTCAGTTCGTAATTGGTACTAAGCGATTTAAT
CTCTAATTATTAGTTAAAGTTTTATAAGCATTTTTATGTAACGAAAAATAAATTGGTTCATATTATTACT
GCACTGTCACTTACCATGGAAAGACCAGACAAGAAGTTGCCGACACGACAGTCTGTTGAATTGGCTTAAG
TCTGGGTCCGCTTCTTTACAAATTTGAAGAATTTCTCTTAAACGATATGTATATTCTTTTCGTTGGAAAA
GATGTCTTCCAAAAAAAAAAACCGATGAATTAGTGGAACCAAGGAAAAAAAAAGAGGTATCCTTGATTAA
GGAACAGCGGCCGCCCACAACCGCACCAGATCCGGAAGACACAGAGAACAGGAGATTACCAGATCCAGAT
CAGCAGAACACCGGAACAAAGGCCGGAAGGACTCCAAGCAGCCGCACACCTGATTTGTAGCCAGTGAGTT
CGCACCTAACTCCAATAAAGTGCAGAATAAATCCTGCATTAACACACTGAGAGTCGGGCCTTGGACGGCC
GATTATAGTCCTTTTGTCGCCATAAAAAGTCCCCTCGAGGTCACGTGCGCGAAGGAACCCCCCCTGAGCA
GCTTTTCGCCCAGAAATCAAGGAAGGGGCGGCACCAGCAGGCACCGGCGGCCACTAGTCCGTGCGGCGGG
GTCTGTGACATTCAGGGGCCAGCGTGCCTTTAGTGATATCGCCGCAGCGCGCAAACTCGGAGAGGACCAC
TCCGAGCAGAAGTTAGTTAAGCAATTCTCTACGCTAAAAAAAAAAGTAAAGTGGATTAAGCTCCTACTGG
AGAGTTAAGTATGTGTACACTTCCAGATATGCACAACGTGCTAGGCAACTATTGTTCTAAGGAGAGATGT
GGTGCGGAGTAAAATGCGGAGGTAGTATGGGGCTTGCAGACATATATAAAGTCTAGTCATTCGGCTGAAA
ATAAACTAGAAACTACTTCTTCCCTTTCCATCTACATCCCACTCATCCAACAATATCAACAATACAATAG
TAATATAATATACACACATTCGCATCTAGAAAAATGTTGATTAACGATATTGAAAGTGCTGTTCGCAAGA
TCCTAGCAGAAGAATTAGATAATGCTAGCTCTAACAGTGCGGCAGTTACTAATGATGATGGACATCGTGG
TATTTTTACTAATGTTGATGACGCAATTGCTGCTGCTAAAGCTGCCCAAGAAGTATATCGTGACAAGCCA
ATTGCAGTGCGGCAACAGGTGATTGATGCTATCAAGGAAGGTTTCCGTCCTTACATTGAAAAGATGGCAA
AGGACATTAAAGAAGAAACCGGAATGGGAACAGTCGAAGCAAAGATTGCTAAGTTGCACAATGCTTTGTA
CAACACTCCTGGTCCAGAAATTCTTGAACCGGTTGTCGAAAATGGTGATGGCGGAATGGTTATGTATGAA
CGGTTGCCATACGGTGTTATCGGTGCTGTTGGTCCAAGTACTAACCCATCCGAAACAGTTATTGCCAATG
CAATTATGATGCTTGCAGGTGGAAATACCCTTTACTTTGGTGCTCACCCTGGTGCTAAGAATATCACTCG
TTGGACGATTGAAAAGATGAATGATTTCATTGCTGATGCAACTGGTCTTCACAATTTAGTTGTAAGCATT
GAAACACCAACAATTGAATCTGTTCAACAAATGATGCAACATCCTGATATTGCTATGCTTGCCGTAACCG
GTGGACCAGCTGTTGTTCACCAAGCAATGACTAGCGGTAAGAAGGCTGTTGGTGCTGGCCCTGGTAATCC
TCCTGCAATGGTTGATGCTACCGCTGATATTGACTTAGCTGCTCATAATATTATTGCTTCAGCTTCATTT
GATAATGACATTTTATGTACTGCTGAAAAGGAAGTTGTTGCCGAAAGTAGTATTAAGGATGAATTAATCC
GCAAGATGCAAGATGAAGGTGCATTTGTTGTTAACCGTGAACAGGCTGACAAACTCGCCGATATGTGCAT
CCAAGACAACGGTACTCCTGATCGGAAGTTTGTTGGAAAGGATGCAACCTACATCTTAGATCAAGCTAAT
ATTCCATATACTGGTCACCCGGTAGAAATTATTTGCGAATTGCCAAAGGAACACCCATTGGTAATGACTG
AAATGTTGATGCCAATCTTACCAGTTGTTTCTTGCCCAACATTTGATGATGTTTTGAAGACTGCTGTTGA
AGTAGAACAAGGAAACCACCATACTGCAACTATTCACTCCAACAACTTAAAGCATATTAATAATGCTGCT
CACCGGATGCAATGTTCGATCTTCGTTGTTAACGGTCCATCCTATGTTGGAACAGGTGTTGCTGATAATG
GTGCTCACTCAGGTGCTTCAGCATTAACAATTGCTACGCCAACTGGTGAAGGAACTTGTACTGCAAGAAC
CTTTACGCGTCGTGTTCGTTTGAATTCGCCACAAGGGTTCTCAGTTCGTAATTGGTACTAACTGCAGTGT
ACCAACCTGCATTTCTTTCCGTCATATACACAAAATACTTTCATATAAACTTACTTGGTCTTACGTCATA
AATAAATATGTATACATATAAATTAAAAAATTTGGTTTTATATTTTTACAAAAAGAATCGTTTACTTCAT
TTCTCCCTTTTAAGCGATACAATCCATGAAAAAAGAGAAAAAGAGAGAACAGGCTTGTGCCTTCTTTAAA
ACATCCCACACAAAATCATATTGAATTGAATTTAAATTGAGCAAAAGGCCAGCAAAAGGCCAGGAACCGT
AAAAAGGCCGCGTTGCTGGCGTTTTTCCATAGGCTCCGCCCCCCTGACGAGCATCACAAAAATCGACGCT
CAAGTCAGAGGTGGCGAAACCCGACAGGACTATAAAGATACCAGGCGTTTCCCCCTGGAAGCTCCCTCGT
GCGCTCTCCTGTTCCGACCCTGCCGCTTACCGGATACCTGTCCGCCTTTCTCCCTTCGGGAAGCGTGGCG
CTTTCTCATAGCTCACGCTGTAGGTATCTCAGTTCGGTGTAGGTCGTTCGCTCCAAGCTGGGCTGTGTGC
ACGAACCCCCCGTTCAGCCCGACCGCTGCGCCTTATCCGGTAACTATCGTCTTGAGTCCAACCCGGTAAG
ACACGACTTATCGCCACTGGCAGCAGCCACTGGTAACAGGATTAGCAGAGCGAGGTATGTAGGCGGTGCT
ACAGAGTTCTTGAAGTGGTGGCCTAACTACGGCTACACTAGAAGAACAGTATTTGGTATCTGCGCTCTGC
TGAAGCCAGTTACCTTCGGAAAAAGAGTTGGTAGCTCTTGATCCGGCAAACAAACCACCGCTGGTAGCGG
TGGTTTTTTTGTTTGCAAGCAGCAGATTACGCGCAGAAAAAAAGGATCTCAAGAAGATCCTTTGATCTTT
TCTACGGGGTCTGACGCTCAGTGGAACGAAAACTCACGTTAAGGGATTTTGGTCATGAGATTATCAAAAA
GGATCTTCACCTAGATCCTTTTAAATTAAAAATGAAGTTTTAAATCAATCTAAAGTATATATGAGTAAAC
TTGGTCTGACAGTTACCAATGCTTAATCAGTGAGGCACCTATCTCAGCGATCTGTCTATTTCGTTCATCC
ATAGTTGCCTGACTCCCCGTCGTGTAGATAACTACGATACGGGAGGGCTTACCATCTGGCCCCAGTGCTG
CAATGATACCGCGAGACCCACGCTCACCGGCTCCAGATTTATCAGCAATAAACCAGCCAGCCGGAAGGGC
CGAGCGCAGAAGTGGTCCTGCAACTTTATCCGCCTCCATCCAGTCTATTAATTGTTGCCGGGAAGCTAGA
GTAAGTAGTTCGCCAGTTAATAGTTTGCGCAACGTTGTTGCCATTGCTACAGGCATCGTGGTGTCACGCT
CGTCGTTTGGTATGGCTTCATTCAGCTCCGGTTCCCAACGATCAAGGCGAGTTACATGATCCCCCATGTT
GTGCAAAAAAGCGGTTAGCTCCTTCGGTCCTCCGATCGTTGTCAGAAGTAAGTTGGCCGCAGTGTTATCA
CTCATGGTTATGGCAGCACTGCATAATTCTCTTACTGTCATGCCATCCGTAAGATGCTTTTCTGTGACTG
GTGAGTACTCAACCAAGTCATTCTGAGAATAGTGTATGCGGCGACCGAGTTGCTCTTGCCCGGCGTCAAT
ACGGGATAATACCGCGCCACATAGCAGAACTTTAAAAGTGCTCATCATTGGAAAACGTTCTTCGGGGCGA
AAACTCTCAAGGATCTTACCGCTGTTGAGATCCAGTTCGATGTAACCCACTCGTGCACCCAACTGATCTT
CAGCATCTTTTACTTTCACCAGCGTTTCTGGGTGAGCAAAAACAGGAAGGCAAAATGCCGCAAAAAAGGG
AATAAGGGCGACACGGAAATGTTGAATACTCATACTCTTCCTTTTTCAATATTATTGAAGCATTTATCAG
GGTTATTGTCTCATGAGCGGATACATATTTGAATGTATTTAGAAAAATAAACAAATAGGGGTTCCGCGCA
CATTTCCCCGAAAAGTGCCACCTGAACGAAGCATCTGTGCTTCATTTTGTAGAACAAAAATGCAACGCGA
GAGCGCTAATTTTTCAAACAAAGAATCTGAGCTGCATTTTTACAGAACAGAAATGCAACGCGAAAGCGCT
ATTTTACCAACGAAGAATCTGTGCTTCATTTTTGTAAAACAAAAATGCAACGCGAGAGCGCTAATTTTTC
AAACAAAGAATCTGAGCTGCATTTTTACAGAACAGAAATGCAACGCGAGAGCGCTATTTTACCAACAAAG
AATCTATACTTCTTTTTTGTTCTACAAAAATGCATCCCGAGAGCGCTATTTTTCTAACAAAGCATCTTAG
ATTACTTTTTTTCTCCTTTGTGCGCTCTATAATGCAGTCTCTTGATAACTTTTTGCACTGTAGGTCCGTT
AAGGTTAGAAGAAGGCTACTTTGGTGTCTATTTTCTCTTCCATAAAAAAAGCCTGACTCCACTTCCCGCG
TTTACTGATTACTAGCGAAGCTGCGGGTGCATTTTTTCAAGATAAAGGCATCCCCGATTATATTCTATAC
CGATGTGGATTGCGCATACTTTGTGAACAGAAAGTGATAGCGTTGATGATTCTTCATTGGTCAGAAAATT
ATGAACGGTTTCTTCTATTTTGTCTCTATATACTACGTATAGGAAATGTTTACATTTTCGTATTGTTTTC
GATTCACTCTATGAATAGTTCTTACTACAATTTTTTTGTCTAAAGAGTAATACTAGAGATAAACATAAAA
AATGTAGAGGTCGAGTTTAGATGCAAGTTCAAGGAGCGAAAGGTGGATGGGTAGGTTATATAGGGATATA
GCACAGAGATATATAGCAAAGAGATACTTTTGAGCAATGTTTGTGGAAGCGGTATTCGCAATATTTTAGT
AGCTCGTTACAGTCCGGTGCGTTTTTGGTTTTTTGAAAGTGCGTCTTCAGAGCGCTTTTGGTTTTCAAAA
GCGCTCTGAAGTTCCTATACTTTCTAGAGAATAGGAACTTCGGAATAGGAACTTCAAAGCGTTTCCGAAA
ACGAGCGCTTCCGAAAATGCAACGCGAGCTGCGCACATACAGCTCACTGTTCACGTCGCACCTATATCTG
CGTGTTGCCTGTATATATATATACATGAGAAGAACGGCATAGTGCGTGTTTATGCTTAAATGCGTACTTA
TATGCGTCTATTTATGTAGGATGAAAGGTAGTCTAGTACCTCCTGTGATATTATCCCATTCCATGCGGGG
TATCGTATGCTTCCTTCAGCACTACCCTTTAGCTGTTCTATATGCTGCCACTCCTCAATTGGATTAGTCT
CATCCTTCAATGCTATCATTTCCTTTGATATTGGATCATACTAAGAAACCATTATTATCATGACATTAAC
CTATAAAAATAGGCGTATCACGAGGCCCTTTCGTCTCGCGCGTTTCGGTGATGACGGTGAAAACCTCTGA
CACATGCAGCTCCCGGAGACGGTCACAGCTTGTCTGTAAGCGGATGCCGGGAGCAGACAAGCCCGTCAGG
GCGCGTCAGCGGGTGTTGGCGGGTGTCGGGGCTGGCTTAACTATGCGGCATCAGAGCAGATTGTACTGAG
AGTGCACCATAGATCAACGACATTACTATATATATAATATAGGAAGCATTTAATAGAACAGCATCGTAAT
ATATGTGTACTTTGCAGTTATGACGCCAGATGGCAGTAGTGGAAGATATTCTTTATTGAAAAATAGCTTG
TCACCTTACGTACAATCTTGATCCGGAGCTTTTCTTTTTTTGCCGATTAAGAATTAATTCGGTCGAAAAA
AGAAAAGGAGAGGGCCAAGAGGGAGGGCATTGGTGACTATTGAGCACGTGAGTATACGTGATTAAGCACA
CAAAGGCAGCTTGGAGTATGTCTGTTATTAATTTCACAGGTAGTTCTGGTCCATTGGTGAAAGTTTGCGG
CTTGCAGAGCACAGAGGCCGCAGAATGTGCTCTAGATTCCGATGCTGACTTGCTGGGTATTATATGTGTG
CCCAATAGAAAGAGAACAATTGACCCGGTTATTGCAAGGAAAATTTCAAGTCTTGTAAAAGCATATAAAA
ATAGTTCAGGCACTCCGAAATACTTGGTTGGCGTGTTTCGTAATCAACCTAAGGAGGATGTTTTGGCTCT
GGTCAATGATTACGGCATTGATATCGTCCAACTGCATGGAGATGAGTCGTGGCAAGAATACCAAGAGTTC
CTCGGTTTGCCAGTTATTAAAAGACTCGTATTTCCAAAAGACTGCAACATACTACTCAGTGCAGCTTCAC
AGAAACCTCATTCGTTTATTCCCTTGTTTGATTCAGAAGCAGGTGGGACAGGTGAACTTTTGGATTGGAA
CTCGATTTCTGACTGGGTTGGAAGGCAAGAGAGCCCCGAAAGCTTACATTTTATGTTAGCTGGTGGACTG
ACGCCAGAAAATGTTGGTGATGCGCTTAGATTAAATGGCGTTATTGGTGTTGATGTAAGCGGAGGTGTGG
AGACAAATGGTGTAAAAGACTCTAACAAAATAGCAAATTTCGTCAAAAATGCTAAGAAATAGGTTATTAC
TGAGTAGTATTTATTTAAGTATTGTTTGTGCACTTGCCGATCTATGCGGTGTGAAATACCGCACAGATGC
GTAAGGAGAAAATACCGCATCAGGAAATTGTAAGCGTTAATATTTTGTTAAAATTCGCGTTAAATTTTTG
TTAAATCAGCTCATTTTTTAACCAATAGGCCGAAATCGGCAAAATCCCTTAATTTAAATGTAATAAGAAG
TTTGGTAATATTCAATTCGAAGTGTTCAGTCTTTTACTTCTCTTGTTTTATAGAAGAAAAAACATCAAGA
AACATCTTTAACATACACAAACACATACTATCAGAATACAATGACTAAGCTACACTTTGACACTGCTGAA
CCAGTCAAGAGGATCCATGTTTTATTTGTAGAGTTCAATTTTTCTCTCTTACTTCAAAAATGTAGTGAGC
TGTATCGTCACACTTTTACGGAGCGCTATTATCATAAGCACGGATATTTCTAGTCTTACTTATATGTTAG
AGAAATTACCAATACCCCTTAGTACCTTAACCAAAAGAGAAAGGACCTTTCAATAAGGCTAAAACTCAAC
GCTTAGCTACCAATTTCTTTGCAATGTTGAAGAACGGATCAGAAACTGCCGAGCGGACGACAGCTCTCCG
ACGGGATGCTCTACTCCGCGCGCCATTGTCTTCATTAGTTGTGTCCCTGAAAACAAACATATCTCGCACC
GCCATGCTCCGAACAATAAAGAGTGAAAGAGTTGAGGGCAAACTCCCCTGGTTTCACGTCCCGTGTAACC
AATGGAACAAGTTCATTCGCATACGATGGTATCGAAATTAGCTTTGACATGCTTCTATGATGGTTCTGTA
CAAGTGGGTACTTTCCTTCCAGCAAAGATATAAATGCTAAAGTAAAATTGATATAGTTGCACTGATTTTT
CATTCCGTTCACTTTTTTAGTTGCATAGTTTCTGATTTTAGGTTGCTTTAAGATAAAGAAAATAGCAAAC
AACAAATATTTGATATCTGTTTATACATTACTCATAAAAGATAAAAATAAAAATCTATAAAGCTTAAAAT
GGTTGCTGATTCCAGATTGCCAAATTTCAGAGCTTTGACTCCAGCTCAAAGAAGAGATTTCTTGGCTGAT
GCTTGTGGTTTGTCTGATGCTGAAAGAGCTTTGTTAGCTGCTCCAGGTGCTTTGCCATTGGCTTTAGCTG
ATGGTATGATTGAAAATGTTTTTGGTTCTTTTGAATTGCCATTAGGTGTTGCTGGTAACTTTAGAGTTAA
TGGTAGAGATGTTTTGGTTCCAATGGCTGTTGAAGAACCATCTGTTGTTGCTGCTGCTTCTTATATGGCT
AAGTTGGCTAGAGAAGATGGTGGTTTTCAAACTTCTTCTACTTTGCCATTGATGAGAGCACAAGTTCAAG
TTTTGGGTGTTACTGATCCACATGGTGCTAGATTGGCTGTTTTACAAGCTAGAGCCCAAATTATTGAAAG
AGCCAACTCAAGAGATAAAGTCTTGATTGGTTTAGGTGGTGGTTGTAAAGATATTGAAGTTCATGTTTTT
CCAGATACTCCAAGAGGTCCAATGTTGGTTGTTCATTTGATTGTTGATGTTAGAGATGCTATGGGTGCTA
ATACTGTTAACACTATGGCTGAATCTGTTGCTCCATTAGTTGAAAAGATTACTGGTGGTTCTGTTAGATT
GAGAATCTTGTCTAATTTGGCTGATTTGAGATTAGCCAGAGCTAGAGTTAGATTGACTCCACAAACTTTG
GCTACCCAAGATAGATCAGGTGAAGAAATCATTGAAGGTGTTTTGGATGCTTATACTTTTGCTGCTATTG
ATCCATATAGAGCTGCTACTCATAACAAGGGTATTATGAATGGTATTGATCCAGTTATTGTTGCTACTGG
TAATGATTGGAGAGCAGTTGAAGCTGGTGCTCATGCTTATGCTTCCAGATCAGGTTCTTATACTTCTTTG
ACTAGATGGGAAAAAGATGCTGGTGGTGCTTTGGTTGGTTCTATTGAATTACCAATGCCAGTTGGTTTGG
TTGGTGGTGCTACTAAAACTCATCCATTAGCTAGATTAGCTTTGAAAATCATGGACTTGCAATCTGCTCA
ACAATTGGGTGAAATTGCAGCTGCTGTTGGTTTGGCTCAAAATTTGGGTGCTTTGAGAGCTTTAGCTACT
GAAGGTATTCAAAGAGGTCACATGGCTTTACATGCTAGAAATATTGCTTTAGTTGCTGGTGCTACAGGTG
ACGAAGTTGATGCTGTTGCTAGACAATTAGCTGCTGAACATGATGTTAGAACTGATAGAGCTTTAGAAGT
TTTGGCTGCATTAAGAGCAAGAGCTTAACCCGGGATTGAATTGAATTGAAATCGATAGATCAATTTTTTT
CTTTTCTCTTTCCCCATCCTTTACGCTAAAATAATAGTTTATTTTATTTTTTGAATATTTTTTATTTATA
TACGTATATATAGACTATTATTTATCTTTTAATGATTATTAAGATTTTTATTAAAAAAAAATTCGCTCCT
CTTTTAATGCCTTTATGCAGTTTTTTTTTCCCATTCGATATTTCTATGTTCGGGTTCAGCGTATTTTAAG
TTTAATAACTCGAAAATTCTGCGTTCGTTAAAGCTTTCGAGAAGGATATTATTTCGAAATAAACCGTGTT
GTGTAAGCTTGAAGGATCCGCTCTTTTCCGATTTTTTTCTAAACCGTGGAATATTTCGGATATCCTTTTG
TTGTTTCCGGGTGTACAATATGGACTTCCTCTTTTCTGGCAACCAAACCCATACATCGGGATTCCTATAA
TACCTTCGTTGGTCTCCCTAACATGTAGGTGGCGGAGGGGAGATATACAATAGAACAGATACCAGACAAG
ACATAATGGGCTAAACAAGACTACACCAATTACACTGCCTCATTGATGGTGGTACATAACGAACTAATAC
TGTAGCCCTAGACTTGATAGCCATCATCATATCGAAGTTTCACTACCCTTTTTCCATTTGCCATCTATTG
AAGTAATAATAGGCGCATGCAACTTCTTTTCTTTTTTTTTCTTTTCTCTCTCCCCCGTTGTTGTCTCACC
ATATCCGCAATGACAAAAAAATGATGGAAGACACTAAAGGAAAAAATTAACGACAAAGACAGCACCAACA
GATGTCGTTGTTCCAGAGCTGATGAGGGGTATCTCGAAGCACACGAAACTTTTTCCTTCCTTCATTCACG
CACACTACTCTCTAATGAGCAACGGTATACGGCCTTCCTTCCAGTTACTTGAATTTGAAATAAAAAAAAG
TTTGCTGTCTTGCTATCAAGTATAAATAGACCTGCAATTATTAATCTTTTGTTTCCTCGTCATTGTTCTC
GTTCCCTTTCTTCCTTGTTTCTTTTTCTGCACAATATTTCAAGCTATACCAAGCATACAATCAACTATCT
CATATACAGGTACCAAAATGCAGATTAACGATATTGAAAGTGCTGTACGCAAAATTCTTGCAGAAGAATT
AGATAATGCTAGCTCTAACAGTGCGGCAGTTACTAATGATGATGGACATCGTGGTATTTTTACTAATGTT
GATGACGCAATTGCTGCTGCTAAAGCTGCCCAAGAAGTATATCGTGACAAGCCAATTGCAGTGCGGCAAC
AGGTGATTGATGCTATCAAGGAAGGTTTCCGTCCTTACATTGAAAAGATGGCAAAGGACATTAAAGAAGA
AACCGGAATGGGAACAGTCGAAGCAAAGATTGCTAAGTTGCACAATGCTTTGTACAACACTCCTGGTCCA
GAAATTCTTGAACCGGTTGTCGAAAATGGTGATGGCGGAATGGTTATGTATGAACGGTTGCCATACGGTG
TTATCGGTGCTGTTGGTCCAAGTACTAACCCATCCGAAACAGTTATTGCCAATGCAATTATGATGCTTGC
AGGTGGAAATACCCTTTACTTTGGTGCTCACCCTGGTGCTAAGAATATCACTCGTTGGACGATTGAAAAG
ATGAATGATTTCATTGCTGATGCAACTGGTCTTCACAATTTAGTTGTAAGCATTGAAACACCAACAATTG
AATCTGTTCAACAAATGATGCAACATCCTGATATTGCTATGCTTGCCGTAACCGGTGGACCAGCTGTTGT
TCACCAAGCAATGACTAGCGGTAAGAAGGCTGTTGGTGNNNNNNNNNNN
Features (pLannotate 1.2.2; 14 found; start..end, strand, type, name):
   3454..4042    -  rep_origin     ori: high-copy-number ColE1/pMB1/pBR322/pUC origin of replication
   4213..5073    -  CDS            AmpR: β-lactamase; bla; confers resistance to ampicillin, carbenicillin, and related antibiotics
   5074..5178    -  promoter       AmpR promoter: bla
   5205..6547    -  rep_origin     2μ ori: yeast 2μ plasmid origin of replication
   6615..6650    +  CDS            rop (fragment): Rop protein, which maintains plasmids at low copy number; rop
   6752..6801    +  misc_feature   bom (fragment): basis of mobility region from pBR322
   6940..7087    +  promoter       TRP1 promoter: S. cerevisiae TRP1
   7088..7762    +  CDS            TRP1: phosphoribosylanthranilate isomerase, required for tryptophan biosynthesis; S. cerevisiae TRP1; yeast auxotrophic marker
   7813..7864    +  misc_feature   bom (fragment): basis of mobility region from pBR322
   7865..7961    -  rep_origin     M13 ori (fragment): M13 bacteriophage origin of replication; arrow indicates direction of (+) strand synthesis
   8475..8492    +  promoter       GAL1 promoter (fragment): S. cerevisiae GAL1; inducible promoter, regulated by Gal4
   8819..10102   +  CDS            mvaA: MVAA_PSEMV - Experimental evidence at protein level: Swiss-Prot protein existence level 1. P.mevalonii can use mevalonate as sole carbon source. With this enzyme mevalonate is deacetylated to HMG-CoA. From Pseudomonas mevalonii.
  10115..10385   +  terminator     PGK1 terminator: S. cerevisae PGK1; transcription terminator for 3-phosphoglycerate kinase gene
  10492..11196   +  promoter       ADH1 promoter: S. cerevisiae ADH1; promoter for alcohol dehydrogenase 1
