[The description below was written by a language model from this plasmid's Addgene catalogue record and pLannotate feature annotations shown in this document.]
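Description:
pIALD2HMGr is a yeast expression and integration plasmid built by Gibson assembly on a pUC19 backbone. It is designed to knock out the ALD6 locus of Saccharomyces cerevisiae while installing three heterologous genes. In E. coli it is maintained at high copy through the ColE1/pUC origin and selected with ampicillin via the β-lactamase gene.

According to the catalogue entry, the synthetic insert is flanked by two ALD6 segments, one spanning the start of the gene and one from its downstream portion. These presumably serve as homology arms for replacing part of ALD6 by recombination. Between them lie three expression units:

- A GAL1-type promoter (annotated PSk.GAL1) drives Delftia acidovorans mvaA, an NADH-preferring HMG-CoA reductase, followed by the PGK1 terminator.
- The ADH1 promoter drives Lactobacillus reuteri pduP, followed by the PDC1 terminator.
- The GAL2 promoter drives L. reuteri EutE.

The latter two genes encode acetylating aldehyde dehydrogenases. This arrangement fits the stated aim of engineering acetyl-CoA synthesis and the mevalonate pathway, which the associated work applied to sesquiterpene production.

The feature table comes from a partial sequencing result. It detects only a short GAL1 promoter fragment, the mvaA coding region (matched by homology to the Pseudomonas mevalonii enzyme), the PGK1 terminator and the ADH1 promoter. pduP, EutE, the PDC1 terminator, the GAL2 promoter and the ALD6 arms are not annotated. The table also shows a yeast 2μ origin, a TRP1 auxotrophic marker with its promoter, and small rop, bom and M13 origin fragments. None of these is mentioned in the catalogue description or typical of pUC19, and the record does not explain their role in the integration strategy.
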