Addgene plasmid #185867: pIALD2HMGr
Purpose: Knocking out ALD6; expressing acetylating aldehyde dehydrogenase (Lactobacillus reuteri pduP and L. reuteri EutE) and an NADH-preferring HMG-CoA reductase (Delftia acidovorans mvaA) in S. cerevisiae
Depositing lab: Claudia Vickers. Depositing organization: University of Queensland. Publication: Auxin-mediated induction of GAL promoters by conditional degradation of Mig1p improves sesquiterpene production in Saccharomyces cerevisiae with engineered acetyl-CoA synthesis. Hayat IF, Plan M, Ebert BE, Dumsday G, Vickers CE, Peng B. Microb Biotechnol. 2021 Nov;14(6):2627-2642. doi: 10.1111/1751-7915.13880. Epub 2021 Sep 9. PubMed 34499421.
Backbone
  Vector backbone: pUC19
  Vector type: Yeast Expression
Growth in bacteria
  Bacterial resistance: Ampicillin, 100 μg/mL
  Growth temperature: 37°C
  Growth strain: DH5alpha
  Copy number: High Copy
Gene/Insert
  Gene/Insert name: ALD6(-125, 40)> PSk.GAL1>Da.mvaA>TPGK1-PADH1> Lr.pduP> TPDC1-PGAL2>Lr.EutE-ALD6(1054, 1749)
  Species: Synthetic
  Mutation: None
  Cloning method: Gibson Cloning
Terms and licenses: Academic/Nonprofit Terms; Industry Terms: Not Available to Industry
How to cite: pIALD2HMGr was a gift from Claudia Vickers (Addgene plasmid # 185867 ; http://n2t.net/addgene:185867 ; RRID:Addgene_185867)
